>Addgene plasmid #143809 | TFORF1444 | addgene full sequence | sequence record 396287 | Addgene NGS Result
TTAATGTAGTCTTATGCAATACTCTTGTAGTCTTGCAACATGGTAACGATGAGTTAGCAACATGCCTTAC
AAGGAGAGAAAAAGCACCGTGCATGCCGATTGGTGGAAGTAAGGTGGTACGATCGTGCCTTATTAGGAAG
GCAACAGACGGGTCTGACATGGATTGGACGAACCACTGAATTGCCGCATTGCAGAGATATTGTATTTAAG
TGCCTAGCTCGATACATAAACGGGTCTCTCTGGTTAGACCAGATCTGAGCCTGGGAGCTCTCTGGCTAAC
TAGGGAACCCACTGCTTAAGCCTCAATAAAGCTTGCCTTGAGTGCTTCAAGTAGTGTGTGCCCGTCTGTT
GTGTGACTCTGGTAACTAGAGATCCCTCAGACCCTTTTAGTCAGTGTGGAAAATCTCTAGCAGTGGCGCC
CGAACAGGGACTTGAAAGCGAAAGGGAAACCAGAGGAGCTCTCTCGACGCAGGACTCGGCTTGCTGAAGC
GCGCACGGCAAGAGGCGAGGGGCGGCGACTGGTGAGTACGCCAAAAATTTTGACTAGCGGAGGCTAGAAG
GAGAGAGATGGGTGCGAGAGCGTCAGTATTAAGCGGGGGAGAATTAGATCGCGATGGGAAAAAATTCGGT
TAAGGCCAGGGGGAAAGAAAAAATATAAATTAAAACATATAGTATGGGCAAGCAGGGAGCTAGAACGATT
CGCAGTTAATCCTGGCCTGTTAGAAACATCAGAAGGCTGTAGACAAATACTGGGACAGCTACAACCATCC
CTTCAGACAGGATCAGAAGAACTTAGATCATTATATAATACAGTAGCAACCCTCTATTGTGTGCATCAAA
GGATAGAGATAAAAGACACCAAGGAAGCTTTAGACAAGATAGAGGAAGAGCAAAACAAAAGTAAGACCAC
CGCACAGCAAGCGGCCGCTGATCTTCAGACCTGGAGGAGGAGATATGAGGGACAATTGGAGAAGTGAATT
ATATAAATATAAAGTAGTAAAAATTGAACCATTAGGAGTAGCACCCACCAAGGCAAAGAGAAGAGTGGTG
CAGAGAGAAAAAAGAGCAGTGGGAATAGGAGCTTTGTTCCTTGGGTTCTTGGGAGCAGCAGGAAGCACTA
TGGGCGCAGCGTCAATGACGCTGACGGTACAGGCCAGACAATTATTGTCTGGTATAGTGCAGCAGCAGAA
CAATTTGCTGAGGGCTATTGAGGCGCAACAGCATCTGTTGCAACTCACAGTCTGGGGCATCAAGCAGCTC
CAGGCAAGAATCCTGGCTGTGGAAAGATACCTAAAGGATCAACAGCTCCTGGGGATTTGGGGTTGCTCTG
GAAAACTCATTTGCACCACTGCTGTGCCTTGGAATGCTAGTTGGAGTAATAAATCTCTGGAACAGATTTG
GAATCACACGACCTGGATGGAGTGGGACAGAGAAATTAACAATTACACAAGCTTAATACACTCCTTAATT
GAAGAATCGCAAAACCAGCAAGAAAAGAATGAACAAGAATTATTGGAATTAGATAAATGGGCAAGTTTGT
GGAATTGGTTTAACATAACAAATTGGCTGTGGTATATAAAATTATTCATAATGATAGTAGGAGGCTTGGT
AGGTTTAAGAATAGTTTTTGCTGTACTTTCTATAGTGAATAGAGTTAGGCAGGGATATTCACCATTATCG
TTTCAGACCCACCTCCCAACCCCGAGGGGACCCATGCATTGCATCTCAATTAGTCAGCAACCAGGTGTGG
AAAGTCCCCAGGCTCCCCAGCAGGCAGAAGTATGCAAAGCATGCGTCTCAATTAGTCAGCAACCATAGTC
CCGCCCCTAACTCCGCCCATCCCGCCCCTAACTCCGCCCAGTTCCGCCCATTCTCCGCCCCATGGCTGAC
TAATTTTTTTTATTTATGCAGAGGCCGAGGCCGCCTCGGCCTCTGAGCTATTCCAGAAGTAGTGAGGAGG
CTTTTTTGGAGGCCTAGGCTTTTGCAAAAAGCTTTCTAGAGGTACCACCGGAGCTTACCATGACCGAGTA
CAAGCCCACGGTGCGCCTCGCCACCCGCGACGACGTCCCCAGGGCCGTACGCACCCTCGCCGCCGCGTTC
GCCGACTACCCCGCCACGCGCCACACCGTCGATCCGGACCGCCACATCGAGCGGGTCACCGAGCTGCAAG
AACTCTTCCTCACGCGCGTCGGGCTCGACATCGGCAAGGTGTGGGTCGCGGACGACGGCGCCGCCGTGGC
GGTCTGGACCACGCCGGAGAGCGTCGAAGCGGGGGCGGTGTTCGCCGAGATCGGCCCGCGCATGGCCGAG
TTGAGCGGTTCCCGGCTGGCCGCGCAGCAACAGATGGAAGGCCTCCTGGCGCCGCACCGGCCCAAGGAGC
CCGCGTGGTTCCTGGCCACCGTCGGCGTCTCGCCCGACCACCAGGGCAAGGGTCTGGGCAGCGCCGTCGT
GCTCCCCGGAGTGGAGGCGGCCGAGCGCGCCGGGGTGCCCGCCTTCCTGGAGACCTCCGCGCCCCGCAAC
CTCCCCTTCTACGAGCGGCTCGGCTTCACCGTCACCGCCGACGTCGAGGTGCCCGAAGGACCGCGCACCT
GGTGCATGACCCGCAAGCCCGGTGCCAGTTAACGAATTCTAGATCTTGAGACAAATGGCAGTATTCATCC
ACAATTTTAAAAGAAAAGGGGGGATTGGGGGGTACAGTGCAGGGGAAAGAATAGTAGACATAATAGCAAC
AGACATACAAACTAAAGAATTACAAAAACAAATTACAAAAATTCAAAATTTTCGGGTTTATTACAGGGAC
AGCAGAGATCCACTTTGGCGCCGGCTCGAGGCCTGCAGGTGCAAAGATGGATAAAGTTTTAAACAGAGAG
GAATCTTTGCAGCTAATGGACCTTCTAGGTCTTGAAAGGAGTGGGAATTGGCTCCGGTGCCCGTCAGTGG
GCAGAGCGCACATCGCCCACAGTCCCCGAGAAGTTGGGGGGAGGGGTCGGCAATTGAACCGGTGCCTAGA
GAAGGTGGCGCGGGGTAAACTGGGAAAGTGATGTCGTGTACTGGCTCCGCCTTTTTCCCGAGGGTGGGGG
AGAACCGTATATAAGTGCAGTAGTCGCCGTGAACGTTCTTTTTCGCAACGGGTTTGCCGCCAGAACACAG
GTAAGTGCCGTGTGTGGTTCCCGCGGGCCTGGCCTCTTTACGGGTTATGGCCCTTGCGTGCCTTGAATTA
CTTCCACCTGGCTGCAGTACGTGATTCTTGATCCCGAGCTTCGGGTTGGAAGTGGGTGGGAGAGTTCGAG
GCCTTGCGCTTAAGGAGCCCCTTCGCCTCGTGCTTGAGTTGAGGCCTGGCCTGGGCGCTGGGGCCGCCGC
GTGCGAATCTGGTGGCACCTTCGCGCCTGTCTCGCTGCTTTCGATAAGTCTCTAGCCATTTAAAATTTTT
GATGACCTGCTGCGACGCTTTTTTTCTGGCAAGATAGTCTTGTAAATGCGGGCCAAGATCTGCACACTGG
TATTTCGGTTTTTGGGGCCGCGGGCGGCGACGGGGCCCGTGCGTCCCAGCGCACATGTTCGGCGAGGCGG
GGCCTGCGAGCGCGGCCACCGAGAATCGGACGGGGGTAGTCTCAAGCTGGCCGGCCTGCTCTGGTGCCTG
GCCTCGCGCCGCCGTGTATCGCCCCGCCCTGGGCGGCAAGGCTGGCCCGGTCGGCACCAGTTGCGTGAGC
GGAAAGATGGCCGCTTCCCGGCCCTGCTGCAGGGAGCTCAAAATGGAGGACGCGGCGCTCGGGAGAGCGG
GCGGGTGAGTCACCCACACAAAGGAAAAGGGCCTTTCCGTCCTCAGCCGTCGCTTCATGTGACTCCACGG
AGTACCGGGCGCCGTCCAGGCACCTCGATTAGTTCTCGAGCTTTTGGAGTACGTCGTCTTTAGGTTGGGG
GGAGGGGTTTTATGCGATGGAGTTTCCCCACACTGAGTGGGTGGAGACTGAAGTTAGGCCAGCTTGGCAC
TTGATGTAATTCTCCTTGGAATTTGCCCTTTTTGAGTTTGGATCTTGGTTCATTCTCAAGCCTCAGACAG
TGGTTCAAAGTTTTTTTCTTCCATTTCAGGTGTCGTGAGGCTAGCACCGCCACCATGAAGGCCCTTGATG
AGCCTCCCTATTTGACAGTGGGCACTGATGTGAGTGCTAAATACAGAGGAGCCTTTTGTGAAGCCAAGAT
CAAGACAGCAAAAAGACTTGTCAAAGTCAAGGTGACATTTAGACATGATTCTTCAACAGTGGAAGTTCAG
GATGACCACATAAAGGGCCCACTAAAGGTAGGAGCTATTGTGGAAGTGAAGAATCTTGATGGTGCATATC
AGGAAGCTGTTATCAATAAACTAACAGATGCGAGTTGGTACACTGTAGTTTTTGATGACGGAGATGAGAA
GACACTGAGACGATCTTCACTGTGCCTGAAAGGAGAGAGGCATTTTGCTGAAAGTGAAACATTAGACCAG
CTCCCACTCACCAACCCTGAGCATTTTGGCACTCCAGTCATAGGAAAGAAAACAAATAGAGGAAGAAGAT
CTAATCATATACCAGAGGAAGAGTCTTCATCATCCTCCAGTGATGAAGATGAGGATGATAGGAAACAGAT
TGATGAGCTACTAGGCAAAGTTGTATGTGTAGATTACATTAGTTTGGATAAAAAGAAAGCACTGTGGTTT
CCTGCATTGGTGGTTTGTCCTGATTGTAGTGATGAGATTGCTGTAAAAAAGGACAATATTCTTGTTCGAT
CTTTCAAAGATGGAAAATTTACTTCAGTTCCAAGAAAAGATGTCCATGAAATTACTAGTGACACTGCACC
AAAGCCTGATGCTGTTTTAAAGCAAGCCTTTGAACAGGCACTTGAATTTCACAAAAGTAGAACTATTCCT
GCTAACTGGAAGACTGAATTGAAAGAAGATAGCTCTAGCAGTGAAGCAGAGGAAGAAGAGGAGGAGGAAG
ATGATGAAAAAGAAAAGGAGGATAATAGCAGTGAAGAAGAAGAAGAAATAGAACCATTTCCAGAAGAAAG
GGAGAACTTTCTTCAGCAATTGTACAAATTTATGGAAGATAGAGGTACACCTATTAACAAACGACCTGTA
CTTGGATATCGAAATTTGAATCTCTTTAAGTTATTCAGACTTGTACACAAACTTGGAGGATTTGATAATA
TTGAAAGTGGAGCTGTTTGGAAACAAGTCTACCAAGATCTTGGAATCCCTGTCTTAAATTCAGCTGCAGG
ATACAATGTTAAATGTGCTTATAAAAAATACTTATATGGTTTTGAGGAGTACTGTAGATCAGCCAACATT
GAATTTCAGATGGCATTGCCAGAGAAAGTTGTTAACAAGCAATGTAAGGAGTGTGAAAATGTAAAAGAAA
TAAAAGTTAAGGAGGAAAATGAAACAGAGATCAAAGAAATAAAGATGGAGGAGGAGAGGAATATAATACC
AAGAGAAGAAAAGCCTATTGAGGATGAAATTGAAAGAAAAGAAAATATTAAGCCCTCTCTGGGAAGTAAA
AAGAATTTATTAGAATCTATACCTACACATTCTGATCAGGAAAAAGAAGTTAACATTAAAAAACCAGAAG
ACAATGAAAATCTGGATGACAAAGATGATGACACAACTAGGGTAGATGAATCCCTCAACATAAAGGTAGA
AGCTGAGGAAGAAAAAGCAAAATCTGGAGATGAAACGAATAAAGAAGAAGATGAAGATGATGAAGAAGCA
GAAGAGGAGGAGGAGGAGGAAGAAGAAGAAGAGGATGAAGATGATGATGACAACAATGAGGAAGAGGAGT
TTGAGTGCTATCCACCAGGCATGAAAGTCCAAGTGCGGTATGGACGAGGGAAAAATCAAAAAATGTATGA
AGCTAGTATTAAAGATTCTGATGTCGAAGGTGGAGAGGTCCTTTACTTGGTGCATTACTGCGGATGGAAT
GTGAGATACGATGAATGGATTAAAGCAGATAAAATAGTAAGACCTGCTGATAAAAATGTGCCAAAGATAA
AACATCGGAAGAAAATAAAGAATAAATTAGACAAAGAAAAAGACAAAGATGAAAAATACTCTCCAAAAAA
CTGTAAACTTCGGCGCTTGTCCAAACCACCATTTCAGACAAATCCATCTCCTGAAATGGTATCCAAACTG
GATCTCACTGATGCCAAAAACTCTGATACTGCTCATATTAAGTCCATAGAAATTACTTCGATCCTTAATG
GACTTCAAGCTTCTGAAAGTTCTGCTGAAGACAGTGAGCAGGAAGATGAGAGAGGTGCTCAAGACATGGA
TAATAATGGCAAAGAGGAATCTAAGATTGATCATTTGACCAACAACAGAAATGATCTTATTTCAAAGGAG
GAACAGAACAGTTCATCTTTGCTAGAAGAAAACAAAGTTCATGCAGATTTGGTAATATCCAAACCAGTGT
CAAAATCTCCAGAAAGATTAAGGAAAGATATAGAAGTATTATCCGAAGATACTGATTATGAAGAAGATGA
AGTCACAAAAAAGAGAAAGGATGTCAAGAAGGACACAACAGATAAATCTTCAAAACCACAAATAAAACGT
GGTAAAAGAAGGTATTGCAATACAGAAGAGTGTCTAAAAACTGGATCACCTGGCAAAAAGGAAGAGAAGG
CCAAGAACAAAGAATCACTTTGCATGGAAAACAGTAGCAACAGCTCTTCAGATGAAGATGAAGAAGAAAC
AAAAGCAAAGATGACACCAACTAAGAAATACAATGGTTTGGAGGAAAAAAGAAAATCTCTACGGACAACT
GGTTTCTATTCAGGATTTTCAGAAGTGGCAGAAAAAAGGATTAAACTTTTAAATAACTCTGATGAAAGAC
TTCAAAACAGCAGGGCCAAAGATCGAAAAGATGTCTGGTCAAGTATTCAGGGACAGTGGCCTAAAAAAAC
GCTGAAAGAGCTTTTTTCAGACTCTGATACTGAGGCTGCAGCTTCCCCACCGCATCCTGCCCCAGAGGAG
GGGGTGGCAGAGGAGTCACTGCAGACTGTGGCTGAAGAGGAGAGTTGTTCACCCAGTGTAGAACTAGAAA
AACCACCTCCAGTCAATGTCGATAGTAAACCCATTGAAGAAAAAACAGTAGAGGTCAATGACAGAAAAGC
AGAATTTCCAAGTAGTGGCAGTAATTCAGTGCTAAATACCCCTCCTACTACACCTGAATCGCCTTCATCA
GTCACTGTAACAGAAGGCAGCCGGCAGCAGTCTTCTGTAACAGTATCAGAACCACTGGCTCCAAACCAAG
AAGAGGTTCGAAGTATCAAGAGTGAAACTGATAGCACAATTGAGGTGGATAGTGTTGCTGGGGAGCTCCA
AGACCTCCAGTCTGAAGGGAATAGCTCGCCAGCAGGTTTTGATGCCAGTGTGAGCTCAAGCAGTAGTAAT
CAGCCAGAACCAGAACATCCTGAAAAAGCCTGTACAGGTCAGAAAAGAGTGAAAGATGCTCAGGGAGGAG
GAAGTTCATCAAAAAAGCAGAAAAGAAGCCATAAAGCAACAGTGGTAAACAACAAAAAGAAGGGAAAAGG
CACAAATAGTAGTGATAGTGAAGAACTTTCAGCTGGTGAAAGTATAACTAAGAGTCAGCCAGTCAAATCA
GTTTCCACTGGAATGAAGTCTCATAGTACCAAATCTCCCGCAAGGACGCAGTCTCCAGGAAAATGTGGAA
AGAATGGTGATAAGGATCCTGATCTCAAGGAACCCAGTAATCGATTACCCAAAGTTTACAAATGGAGTTT
TCAGATGTCGGACCTGGAAAATATGACAAGTGCCGAACGCATCACAATTCTTCAAGAAAAACTTCAAGAA
ATCAGAAAACATTATCTGTCATTAAAATCTGAAGTAGCTTCCATTGATCGGAGGAGAAAGCGTTTAAAGA
AGAAAGAGAGAGAAAGTGCTGCTACATCCTCATCCTCCTCTTCACCTTCATCCAGTTCCATAACAGCTGC
TGTTATGTTAACTTTAGCTGAACCGTCAATGTCCAGCGCATCACAAAATGGAATGTCAGTTGAGTGCAGG
TAGTAATGAACTAGTCCGTAACTTGAAAGTATTTCGATTTCTTGGCTTTATATATCTTGTGGAAAGGACG
AAGTTTAGAGTATTAACCGCATGTAACGCGTTAAGTCGACAATCAACCTCTGGATTACAAAATTTGTGAA
AGATTGACTGGTATTCTTAACTATGTTGCTCCTTTTACGCTATGTGGATACGCTGCTTTAATGCCTTTGT
ATCATGCTATTGCTTCCCGTATGGCTTTCATTTTCTCCTCCTTGTATAAATCCTGGTTGCTGTCTCTTTA
TGAGGAGTTGTGGCCCGTTGTCAGGCAACGTGGCGTGGTGTGCACTGTGTTTGCTGACGCAACCCCCACT
GGTTGGGGCATTGCCACCACCTGTCAGCTCCTTTCCGGGACTTTCGCTTTCCCCCTCCCTATTGCCACGG
CGGAACTCATCGCCGCCTGCCTTGCCCGCTGCTGGACAGGGGCTCGGCTGTTGGGCACTGACAATTCCGT
GGTGTTGTCGGGGAAATCATCGTCCTTTCCTTGGCTGCTCGCCTGTGTTGCCACCTGGATTCTGCGCGGG
ACGTCCTTCTGCTACGTCCCTTCGGCCCTCAATCCAGCGGACCTTCCTTCCCGCGGCCTGCTGCCGGCTC
TGCGGCCTCTTCCGCGTCTTCGCCTTCGCCCTCAGACGAGTCGGATCTCCCTTTGGGCCGCCTCCCCGCG
TCGACTTTAAGACCAATGACTTACAAGGCAGCTGTAGATCTTAGCCACTTTTTAAAAGAAAAGGGGGGAC
TGGAAGGGCTAATTCACTCCCAACGAAGACAAGATCTGCTTTTTGCTTGTACTGGGTCTCTCTGGTTAGA
CCAGATCTGAGCCTGGGAGCTCTCTGGCTAACTAGGGAACCCACTGCTTAAGCCTCAATAAAGCTTGCCT
TGAGTGCTTCAAGTAGTGTGTGCCCGTCTGTTGTGTGACTCTGGTAACTAGAGATCCCTCAGACCCTTTT
AGTCAGTGTGGAAAATCTCTAGCAGTACGTATAGTAGTTCATGTCATCTTATTATTCAGTATTTATAACT
TGCAAAGAAATGAATATCAGAGAGTGAGAGGAACTTGTTTATTGCAGCTTATAATGGTTACAAATAAAGC
AATAGCATCACAAATTTCACAAATAAAGCATTTTTTTCACTGCATTCTAGTTGTGGTTTGTCCAAACTCA
TCAATGTATCTTATCATGTCTGGCTCTAGCTATCCCGCCCCTAACTCCGCCCATCCCGCCCCTAACTCCG
CCCAGTTCCGCCCATTCTCCGCCCCATGGCTGACTAATTTTTTTTATTTATGCAGAGGCCGAGGCCGCCT
CGGCCTCTGAGCTATTCCAGAAGTAGTGAGGAGGCTTTTTTGGAGGCCTAGGGACGTACCCAATTCGCCC
TATAGTGAGTCGTATTACGCGCGCTCACTGGCCGTCGTTTTACAACGTCGTGACTGGGAAAACCCTGGCG
TTACCCAACTTAATCGCCTTGCAGCACATCCCCCTTTCGCCAGCTGGCGTAATAGCGAAGAGGCCCGCAC
CGATCGCCCTTCCCAACAGTTGCGCAGCCTGAATGGCGAATGGG
[124 nt withheld, positions 9635-9758]
C
[91 nt withheld, positions 9760-9850]
A
[49 nt withheld, positions 9852-9900]
CCTTTGACGTTGGAGTCCACGTTCTTT
[37 nt withheld, positions 9928-9964]
ACCCTATCTCGGTCTATTCTTTTGATTTATAAGGGATTTTGCCGATTTCGGCCTATTGGTTAAAAAATGA
GCTGATTTAACAAAAATTTAACGCGAATTTTAACAAAATATTAACGCTTACAATTTAGGTGGCACTTTTC
GGGGAAATGTGCGCGGAACCCCTATTTGTTTATTTTTCTAAATACATTCAAATATGTATCCGCTCATGAG
ACAATAACCCTGATAAATGCTTCAATAATATTGAAAAAGGAAGAGTATGAGTATTCAACATTTCCGTGTC
GCCCTTATTCCCTTTTTTGCGGCATTTTGCCTTCCTGTTTTTGCTCACCCAGAAACGCTGGTGAAAGTAA
AAGATGCTGAAGATCAGTTGGGTGCACGAGTGGGTTACATCGAACTGGATCTCAACAGCGGTAAGATCCT
TGAGAGTTTTCGCCCCGAAGAACGTTTTCCAATGATGAGCACTTTTAAAGTTCTGCTATGTGGCGCGGTA
TTATCCCGTATTGACGCCGGGCAAGAGCAACTCGGTCGCCGCATACACTATTCTCAGAATGACTTGGTTG
AGTACTCACCAGTCACAGAAAAGCATCTTACGGATGGCATGACAGTAAGAGAATTATGCAGTGCTGCCAT
AACCATGAGTGATAACACTGCGGCCAACTTACTTCTGACAACGATCGGAGGACCGAAGGAGCTAACCGCT
TTTTTGCACAACATGGGGGATCATGTAACTCGCCTTGATCGTTGGGAACCGGAGCTGAATGAAGCCATAC
CAAACGACGAGCGTGACACCACGATGCCTGTAGCAATGGCAACAACGTTGCGCAAACTATTAACTGGCGA
ACTACTTACTCTAGCTTCCCGGCAACAATTAATAGACTGGATGGAGGCGGATAAAGTTGCAGGACCACTT
CTGCGCTCGGCCCTTCCGGCTGGCTGGTTTATTGCTGATAAATCTGGAGCCGGTGAGCGTGGGTCTCGCG
GTATCATTGCAGCACTGGGGCCAGATGGTAAGCCCTCCCGTATCGTAGTTATCTACACGACGGGGAGTCA
GGCAACTATGGATGAACGAAATAGACAGATCGCTGAGATAGGTGCCTCACTGATTAAGCATTGGTAACTG
TCAGACCAAGTTTACTCATATATACTTTAGATTGATTTAAAACTTCATTTTTAATTTAAAAGGATCTAGG
TGAAGATCCTTTTTGATAATCTCATGACCAAAATCCCTTAACGTGAGTTTTCGTTCCACTGAGCGTCAGA
CCCCGTAGAAAAGATCAAAGGATCTTCTTGAGATCCTTTTTTTCTGCGCGTAATCTGCTGCTTGCAAACA
AAAAAACCACCGCTACCAGCGGTGGTTTGTTTGCCGGATCAAGAGCTACCAACTCTTTTTCCGAAGGTAA
CTGGCTTCAGCAGAGCGCAGATACCAAATACTGTTCTTCTAGTGTAGCCGTAGTTAGGCCACCACTTCAA
GAACTCTGTAGCACCGCCTACATACCTCGCTCTGCTAATCCTGTTACCAGTGGCTGCTGCCAGTGGCGAT
AAGTCGTGTCTTACCGGGTTGGACTCAAGACGATAGTTACCGGATAAGGCGCAGCGGTCGGGCTGAACGG
GGGGTTCGTGCACACAGCCCAGCTTGGAGCGAACGACCTACACCGAACTGAGATACCTACAGCGTGAGCT
ATGAGAAAGCGCCACGCTTCCCGAAGGGAGAAAGGCGGACAGGTATCCGGTAAGCGGCAGGGTCGGAACA
GGAGAGCGCACGAGGGAGCTTCCAGGGGGAAACGCCTGGTATCTTTATAGTCCTGTCGGGTTTCGCCACC
TCTGACTTGAGCGTCGATTTTTGTGATGCTCGTCAGGGGGGCGGAGCCTATGGAAAAACGCCAGCAACGC
GGCCTTTTTACGGTTCCTGGCCTTTTGCTGGCCTTTTGCTCACATGTTCTTTCCTGCGTTATCCCCTGAT
TCTGTGGATAACCGTATTACCGCCTTTGAGTGAGCTGATACCGCTCGCCGCAGCCGAACGACCGAGCGCA
GCGAGTCAGTGAGCGAGGAAGCGGAAGAGCGCCCAATACGCAAACCGCCTCTCCCCGCGCGTTGGCCGAT
TCATTAATGCAGCTGGCACGACAGGTTTCCCGACTGGAAAGCGGGCAGTGAGCGCAACGCAATTAATGTG
AGTTAGCTCACTCATTAGGCACCCCAGGCTTTACACTTTATGCTTCCGGCTCGTATGTTGTGTGGAATTG
TGAGCGGATAACAATTTCACACAGGAAACAGCTATGACCATGATTACGCCAAGCGCGCAATTAACCCTCA
CTAAAGGGAACAAAAGCTGGAGCTGCAAGC
Features (pLannotate 1.2.2; 31 found; start..end, strand, type, name):
      5..231     +  promoter       RSV promoter: Rous sarcoma virus enhancer/promoter
    232..412     +  LTR            5' LTR (truncated): truncated 5' long terminal repeat (LTR) from HIV-1
    459..584     +  misc_feature   HIV-1 Ψ: packaging signal of human immunodeficiency virus type 1
    568..931     +  CDS            HIV-1 gag (fragment): gag protein from human immunodeficiency virus 1; gag
   1077..1310    +  misc_feature   RRE: The Rev response element (RRE) of HIV-1 allows for Rev-dependent mRNA export from the nucleus to the cytoplasm.
   1687..1713    +  CDS            Rev (fragment): human immunodeficiency virus 1 (HIV-1) Rev protein; rev; enhances nuclear export of unspliced and incompletely spliced viral mRNAs
   1720..1743    +  promoter       SV40 promoter (fragment): SV40 early promoter
   1744..1815    +  promoter       SV40 promoter (fragment): SV40 enhancer and early promoter
   1839..1974    +  rep_origin     SV40 ori: SV40 origin of replication
   2020..2616    +  CDS            PuroR (fragment): puromycin N-acetyltransferase; pac from Streptomyces; confers resistance to puromycin
   2665..2782    +  misc_feature   cPPT/CTS: central polypurine tract and central termination sequence of HIV-1
   2847..2913    +  CDS            small t antigen (fragment): SV40 (simian virus 40) small t antigen
   2920..4098    +  promoter       EF-1α promoter: strong constitutive promoter for human elongation factor EF-1α
   4115..8050    +  CDS            ARID4B: ARI4B_HUMAN - Also known as BRCAA1, RBBP1L1, RBP1L1, SAP180. Experimental evidence at protein level: Swiss-Prot protein existence level 1. Acts as a transcriptional repressor (PubMed:12724404). May function in the assembly and/or enzymatic activity of the Sin3A corepressor complex or in mediating interactions between the complex and other regulatory complexes (PubMed:12724404). Plays a role in the regulation of epigenetic modifications at the PWS/AS imprinting center near the SNRPN promoter, where it might function as part of a complex with RB1 and ARID4A. Involved in spermatogenesis, together
   8066..8119    +  promoter       U6 promoter (fragment): RNA polymerase III promoter for human U6 snRNA
   8161..8749    +  misc_feature   WPRE: woodchuck hepatitis virus posttranscriptional regulatory element
   8800..8819    +  misc_feature   cPPT/CTS (fragment): central polypurine tract and central termination sequence of HIV-1
   8821..9054    +  LTR            3' LTR (ΔU3): self-inactivating 3' long terminal repeat (LTR) from HIV-1
   9132..9253    +  polyA_signal   SV40 poly(A) signal: SV40 polyadenylation signal
   9293..9428    +  rep_origin     SV40 ori: SV40 origin of replication
   9449..9467    -  promoter       T7 promoter: promoter for bacteriophage T7 RNA polymerase
   9475..9630    +  CDS            lacZα (fragment): LacZα fragment of β-galactosidase; lacZ fragment
   9635..10063   +  rep_origin     f1 ori (sequence partly withheld): f1 bacteriophage origin of replication; arrow indicates direction of (+) strand synthesis
  10116..10220   +  promoter       AmpR promoter: bla
  10221..11081   +  CDS            AmpR: β-lactamase; bla; confers resistance to ampicillin, carbenicillin, and related antibiotics
  11252..11840   +  rep_origin     ori: high-copy-number ColE1/pMB1/pBR322/pUC origin of replication
  12023..12115   +  CDS            lacI (fragment): lac repressor; lacI; The lac repressor binds to the lac operator to inhibit transcription in E. coli. This inhibition can be relieved by adding lactose or isopropyl-β-D-thiogalactopyranoside (IPTG).
  12128..12149   +  protein_bind   CAP binding site: CAP binding activates transcription in the presence of cAMP. E. coli catabolite activator protein
  12164..12194   +  promoter       lac promoter: promoter for the E. coli lac operon
  12198..12220   +  protein_bind   lac operator (fragment): The lac repressor binds to the lac operator to inhibit transcription in E. coli. This inhibition can be relieved by adding lactose or isopropyl-β-D-thiogalactopyranoside (IPTG). lac repressor encoded by lacI
  12263..12281   +  promoter       T3 promoter: promoter for bacteriophage T3 RNA polymerase
