[The description below was written by a language model from this plasmid's Addgene catalogue record and pLannotate feature annotations shown in this document.]
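Description:
TFORF1444 is a lentiviral mammalian expression plasmid built on the pLX_TRC317 backbone. It belongs to a barcoded collection of transcription factor open reading frames and carries human ARID4B, a component of the Sin3A corepressor machinery annotated as a transcriptional repressor. In bacteria it is maintained through a high-copy ColE1/pUC-type origin and an ampicillin resistance gene. An f1 origin and remnants of a lac/lacZα cloning region are also present in the backbone. The depositor notes that the plasmid can recombine during propagation, as is common for LTR-containing vectors.

The transfer cassette has a third-generation, self-inactivating layout. An RSV promoter drives a truncated HIV-1 5' LTR, followed by the Ψ packaging signal with a gag fragment, the Rev response element for Rev-dependent export of genomic RNA, and a cPPT/CTS element that aids nuclear import. The cassette ends in a ΔU3 3' LTR, with an SV40 polyadenylation signal downstream. Within the provirus, an SV40 early promoter drives puromycin N-acetyltransferase for selection of transduced cells, and a separate EF-1α promoter drives constitutive expression of the synthesized ARID4B ORF. A WPRE downstream of the ORF enhances transcript stability and expression.

According to the record, each construct in the collection carries a unique 24-bp barcode, although it is not annotated in the feature table. The barcode lets the transcription factor be identified by sequencing in pooled overexpression screens, such as directed differentiation screens. The annotated full sequence of about 12.3 kb is consistent with the stated backbone and insert sizes.
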