Addgene plasmid #143809: TFORF1444
Purpose: Lentiviral vector for overexpressing transcription factor ORFs with unique 24-bp barcodes. Barcodes facilitate identification of transcription factors in pooled screens.
Depositing lab: Feng Zhang. Depositing organization: Broad Institute. Publication: A transcription factor atlas of directed differentiation. Joung J, Ma S, Tay T, Geiger-Schuller KR, Kirchgatterer PC, Verdine VK, Guo B, Arias-Garcia MA, Allen WE, Singh A, Kuksenko O, Abudayyeh OO, Gootenberg JS, Fu Z, Macrae RK, Buenrostro JD, Regev A, Zhang F. Cell. 2023 Jan 5;186(1):209-229.e26. doi: 10.1016/j.cell.2022.11.026. PubMed 36608654.
Backbone
  Vector backbone: pLX_TRC317
  Backbone manufacturer: Broad Institute Genetic Perturbation Platform
  Backbone size w/o insert (bp): 8264
  Vector type: Mammalian Expression, Lentiviral
  Selectable markers: Puromycin
Growth in bacteria
  Bacterial resistance: Ampicillin, 100 μg/mL
  Growth temperature: 37°C
  Growth strain: NEB Stable
  Copy number: High Copy
Gene/Insert
  Gene/Insert name: ARID4B
  Species: H. sapiens (human)
  Insert size (bp): 4040
  Entrez Gene: ARID4B (a.k.a. BCAA, BRCAA1, RBBP1L1, RBP1L1, SAP180)
  Promoter: EF1a
  Cloning method: Unknown
  Sequencing primers: 5′ GGGTGGAGACTGAAGTTAGGCCAG; 3′ CACATAGCGTAAAAGGAGCAACATAG
Terms and licenses: Academic/Nonprofit Terms; Industry Terms: Not Available to Industry
Depositor comments: NM_001206794,NM_016374,XM_011544212,ENST00000366603,ENST00000264183 . The transcription factor ORF portion of this plasmid was synthesized by Genewiz. Please test multiple small colonies in case of plasmid recombination. To make this collection available in a timely manner, a portion of this collection was not fully sequenced by Addgene. If an Addgene verified full plasmid sequence is not available, please contact us prior to placing an order to request the full sequence.
How to cite: TFORF1444 was a gift from Feng Zhang (Addgene plasmid # 143809 ; http://n2t.net/addgene:143809 ; RRID:Addgene_143809)
