>Addgene plasmid #143809 | TFORF1444 | depositor partial sequence | sequence record 283554 | Insert
ACCGCCACCATGAAGGCCCTTGATGAGCCTCCCTATTTGACAGTGGGCACTGATGTGAGTGCTAAATACA
GAGGAGCCTTTTGTGAAGCCAAGATCAAGACAGCAAAAAGACTTGTCAAAGTCAAGGTGACATTTAGACA
TGATTCTTCAACAGTGGAAGTTCAGGATGACCACATAAAGGGCCCACTAAAGGTAGGAGCTATTGTGGAA
GTGAAGAATCTTGATGGTGCATATCAGGAAGCTGTTATCAATAAACTAACAGATGCGAGTTGGTACACTG
TAGTTTTTGATGACGGAGATGAGAAGACACTGAGACGATCTTCACTGTGCCTGAAAGGAGAGAGGCATTT
TGCTGAAAGTGAAACATTAGACCAGCTCCCACTCACCAACCCTGAGCATTTTGGCACTCCAGTCATAGGA
AAGAAAACAAATAGAGGAAGAAGATCTAATCATATACCAGAGGAAGAGTCTTCATCATCCTCCAGTGATG
AAGATGAGGATGATAGGAAACAGATTGATGAGCTACTAGGCAAAGTTGTATGTGTAGATTACATTAGTTT
GGATAAAAAGAAAGCACTGTGGTTTCCTGCATTGGTGGTTTGTCCTGATTGTAGTGATGAGATTGCTGTA
AAAAAGGACAATATTCTTGTTCGATCTTTCAAAGATGGAAAATTTACTTCAGTTCCAAGAAAAGATGTCC
ATGAAATTACTAGTGACACTGCACCAAAGCCTGATGCTGTTTTAAAGCAAGCCTTTGAACAGGCACTTGA
ATTTCACAAAAGTAGAACTATTCCTGCTAACTGGAAGACTGAATTGAAAGAAGATAGCTCTAGCAGTGAA
GCAGAGGAAGAAGAGGAGGAGGAAGATGATGAAAAAGAAAAGGAGGATAATAGCAGTGAAGAAGAAGAAG
AAATAGAACCATTTCCAGAAGAAAGGGAGAACTTTCTTCAGCAATTGTACAAATTTATGGAAGATAGAGG
TACACCTATTAACAAACGACCTGTACTTGGATATCGAAATTTGAATCTCTTTAAGTTATTCAGACTTGTA
CACAAACTTGGAGGATTTGATAATATTGAAAGTGGAGCTGTTTGGAAACAAGTCTACCAAGATCTTGGAA
TCCCTGTCTTAAATTCAGCTGCAGGATACAATGTTAAATGTGCTTATAAAAAATACTTATATGGTTTTGA
GGAGTACTGTAGATCAGCCAACATTGAATTTCAGATGGCATTGCCAGAGAAAGTTGTTAACAAGCAATGT
AAGGAGTGTGAAAATGTAAAAGAAATAAAAGTTAAGGAGGAAAATGAAACAGAGATCAAAGAAATAAAGA
TGGAGGAGGAGAGGAATATAATACCAAGAGAAGAAAAGCCTATTGAGGATGAAATTGAAAGAAAAGAAAA
TATTAAGCCCTCTCTGGGAAGTAAAAAGAATTTATTAGAATCTATACCTACACATTCTGATCAGGAAAAA
GAAGTTAACATTAAAAAACCAGAAGACAATGAAAATCTGGATGACAAAGATGATGACACAACTAGGGTAG
ATGAATCCCTCAACATAAAGGTAGAAGCTGAGGAAGAAAAAGCAAAATCTGGAGATGAAACGAATAAAGA
AGAAGATGAAGATGATGAAGAAGCAGAAGAGGAGGAGGAGGAGGAAGAAGAAGAAGAGGATGAAGATGAT
GATGACAACAATGAGGAAGAGGAGTTTGAGTGCTATCCACCAGGCATGAAAGTCCAAGTGCGGTATGGAC
GAGGGAAAAATCAAAAAATGTATGAAGCTAGTATTAAAGATTCTGATGTCGAAGGTGGAGAGGTCCTTTA
CTTGGTGCATTACTGCGGATGGAATGTGAGATACGATGAATGGATTAAAGCAGATAAAATAGTAAGACCT
GCTGATAAAAATGTGCCAAAGATAAAACATCGGAAGAAAATAAAGAATAAATTAGACAAAGAAAAAGACA
AAGATGAAAAATACTCTCCAAAAAACTGTAAACTTCGGCGCTTGTCCAAACCACCATTTCAGACAAATCC
ATCTCCTGAAATGGTATCCAAACTGGATCTCACTGATGCCAAAAACTCTGATACTGCTCATATTAAGTCC
ATAGAAATTACTTCGATCCTTAATGGACTTCAAGCTTCTGAAAGTTCTGCTGAAGACAGTGAGCAGGAAG
ATGAGAGAGGTGCTCAAGACATGGATAATAATGGCAAAGAGGAATCTAAGATTGATCATTTGACCAACAA
CAGAAATGATCTTATTTCAAAGGAGGAACAGAACAGTTCATCTTTGCTAGAAGAAAACAAAGTTCATGCA
GATTTGGTAATATCCAAACCAGTGTCAAAATCTCCAGAAAGATTAAGGAAAGATATAGAAGTATTATCCG
AAGATACTGATTATGAAGAAGATGAAGTCACAAAAAAGAGAAAGGATGTCAAGAAGGACACAACAGATAA
ATCTTCAAAACCACAAATAAAACGTGGTAAAAGAAGGTATTGCAATACAGAAGAGTGTCTAAAAACTGGA
TCACCTGGCAAAAAGGAAGAGAAGGCCAAGAACAAAGAATCACTTTGCATGGAAAACAGTAGCAACAGCT
CTTCAGATGAAGATGAAGAAGAAACAAAAGCAAAGATGACACCAACTAAGAAATACAATGGTTTGGAGGA
AAAAAGAAAATCTCTACGGACAACTGGTTTCTATTCAGGATTTTCAGAAGTGGCAGAAAAAAGGATTAAA
CTTTTAAATAACTCTGATGAAAGACTTCAAAACAGCAGGGCCAAAGATCGAAAAGATGTCTGGTCAAGTA
TTCAGGGACAGTGGCCTAAAAAAACGCTGAAAGAGCTTTTTTCAGACTCTGATACTGAGGCTGCAGCTTC
CCCACCGCATCCTGCCCCAGAGGAGGGGGTGGCAGAGGAGTCACTGCAGACTGTGGCTGAAGAGGAGAGT
TGTTCACCCAGTGTAGAACTAGAAAAACCACCTCCAGTCAATGTCGATAGTAAACCCATTGAAGAAAAAA
CAGTAGAGGTCAATGACAGAAAAGCAGAATTTCCAAGTAGTGGCAGTAATTCAGTGCTAAATACCCCTCC
TACTACACCTGAATCGCCTTCATCAGTCACTGTAACAGAAGGCAGCCGGCAGCAGTCTTCTGTAACAGTA
TCAGAACCACTGGCTCCAAACCAAGAAGAGGTTCGAAGTATCAAGAGTGAAACTGATAGCACAATTGAGG
TGGATAGTGTTGCTGGGGAGCTCCAAGACCTCCAGTCTGAAGGGAATAGCTCGCCAGCAGGTTTTGATGC
CAGTGTGAGCTCAAGCAGTAGTAATCAGCCAGAACCAGAACATCCTGAAAAAGCCTGTACAGGTCAGAAA
AGAGTGAAAGATGCTCAGGGAGGAGGAAGTTCATCAAAAAAGCAGAAAAGAAGCCATAAAGCAACAGTGG
TAAACAACAAAAAGAAGGGAAAAGGCACAAATAGTAGTGATAGTGAAGAACTTTCAGCTGGTGAAAGTAT
AACTAAGAGTCAGCCAGTCAAATCAGTTTCCACTGGAATGAAGTCTCATAGTACCAAATCTCCCGCAAGG
ACGCAGTCTCCAGGAAAATGTGGAAAGAATGGTGATAAGGATCCTGATCTCAAGGAACCCAGTAATCGAT
TACCCAAAGTTTACAAATGGAGTTTTCAGATGTCGGACCTGGAAAATATGACAAGTGCCGAACGCATCAC
AATTCTTCAAGAAAAACTTCAAGAAATCAGAAAACATTATCTGTCATTAAAATCTGAAGTAGCTTCCATT
GATCGGAGGAGAAAGCGTTTAAAGAAGAAAGAGAGAGAAAGTGCTGCTACATCCTCATCCTCCTCTTCAC
CTTCATCCAGTTCCATAACAGCTGCTGTTATGTTAACTTTAGCTGAACCGTCAATGTCCAGCGCATCACA
AAATGGAATGTCAGTTGAGTGCAGGTAGTAATGAACTAGTCCGTAACTTGAAAGTATTTCGATTTCTTGG
CTTTATATATCTTGTGGAAAGGACGAAGTTTAGAGTATTAACCGCATGTA
