>Addgene plasmid #143809 | TFORF1444 | depositor partial sequence | sequence record 283555 | Barcode
AGTTTAGAGTATTAACCGCATGTA
